Addgene plasmid #32187: pTALETF_v2 (NI)
Depositing lab: Feng Zhang. Depositing organization: Broad Institute. Publication: A transcription activator-like effector toolbox for genome engineering. Sanjana NE, Cong L, Zhou Y, Cunniff MM, Feng G, Zhang F. Nat Protoc. 2012 Jan 5;7(1):171-92. doi: 10.1038/nprot.2011.431. PubMed 22222791.
Backbone
  Vector backbone: pCMV
  Vector type: Mammalian Expression
Growth in bacteria
  Bacterial resistance: Chloramphenicol and Ampicillin, 25 & 100 μg/mL
  Growth temperature: 37°C
  Growth strain: ccdB Survival
  Copy number: High Copy
Gene/Insert
  Gene/Insert name: TALE Transcriptional Activator Backbone, NI for 0.5 repeat
Terms and licenses: Academic/Nonprofit Terms; Industry Terms: Not Available to Industry
How to cite: pTALETF_v2 (NI) was a gift from Feng Zhang (Addgene plasmid # 32187 ; http://n2t.net/addgene:32187 ; RRID:Addgene_32187)
