[The description below was written by a language model from this plasmid's Addgene catalogue record and the feature table of its GenBank file.]
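Description:
pTALETF_v2 (NI) is an 8.9 kb mammalian expression plasmid on a pCMV backbone that serves as a cloning backbone for building designer TALE transcriptional activators. It replicates in E. coli from a high-copy ColE1/pUC-type origin and carries an ampicillin resistance gene in the backbone. A chloramphenicol resistance gene (driven by a lac UV5 promoter) and the ccdB gyrase toxin sit together as a stuffer cassette within the expression unit. Because of ccdB, the empty backbone has to be maintained in a ccdB-tolerant strain under both antibiotics. When a customised TALE repeat array replaces the stuffer, the toxin is lost, which gives negative selection against uncut backbone in ordinary strains.

The expression unit runs from the CMV enhancer and promoter (followed by a T7 promoter) through the stuffer position. It continues into an SV40 nuclear localization signal, the VP64 activation domain (four copies of the minimal VP16 domain), a T2A peptide and EGFP, and ends at a bGH polyadenylation signal. The TALE N- and C-terminal flanking regions are not annotated in the feature table, although unannotated sequence lies on either side of the stuffer where they would be expected. The insert name indicates that the final 0.5 repeat is preset with the NI diresidue, which in the TALE code specifies adenine as the last targeted base. Once completed, the construct should yield a nuclear TALE-VP64 fusion to activate a chosen gene, with EGFP released separately through T2A as a marker of transfected cells. A separate cassette of SV40 promoter/origin, hygromycin resistance and SV40 poly(A) allows selection in mammalian cells.
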