LOCUS       Exported 8901 bp ds-DNA circular SYN 12-MAY-2021
DEFINITION  synthetic circular DNA
ACCESSION   .
VERSION     .
KEYWORDS    pTALETF_v2 (NI)
SOURCE      synthetic DNA construct
  ORGANISM  synthetic DNA construct
REFERENCE   1 (bases 1 to 8901)
  AUTHORS   Sanjana NE, Cong L, Zhou Y, Cunniff MM, Feng G, Zhang F
  TITLE     A transcription activator-like effector toolbox for genome
            engineering.
  JOURNAL   Nat Protoc. 2012 Jan 5;7(1):171-92. doi: 10.1038/nprot.2011.431.
  PUBMED    22222791
REFERENCE   2 (bases 1 to 8901)
  AUTHORS   .
  TITLE     Direct Submission
  JOURNAL   Exported May 12, 2021 from SnapGene Server 1.1.58
            http://www.snapgene.com
FEATURES             Location/Qualifiers
     source          1..8901
                     /organism="synthetic DNA construct"
                     /mol_type="other DNA"
     rep_origin      86..674
                     /direction=RIGHT
                     /label=ori
                     /note="high-copy-number ColE1/pMB1/pBR322/pUC origin of
                     replication"
     primer_bind     575..594
                     /label=pBR322ori-F
                     /note="pBR322 origin, forward primer"
     primer_bind     828..845
                     /label=L4440
                     /note="L4440 vector, forward primer"
     primer_bind     943..960
                     /label=M13 Forward
                     /note="In lacZ gene. Also called M13-F20 or M13 (-21)
                     Forward"
     primer_bind     944..960
                     /label=M13 fwd
                     /note="common sequencing primer, one of multiple similar
                     variants"
     protein_bind    1416..1432
                     /label=lac operator
                     /bound_moiety="lac repressor encoded by lacI"
                     /note="The lac repressor binds to the lac operator to
                     inhibit transcription in E. coli. This inhibition can be
                     relieved by adding lactose or
                     isopropyl-beta-D-thiogalactopyranoside (IPTG)."
     enhancer        1459..1838
                     /label=CMV enhancer
                     /note="human cytomegalovirus immediate early enhancer"
     promoter        1839..2042
                     /label=CMV promoter
                     /note="human cytomegalovirus (CMV) immediate early
                     promoter"
     primer_bind     1993..2013
                     /label=CMV-F
                     /note="Human CMV immediate early promoter, forward primer"
     primer_bind     2087..2106
                     /label=T7
                     /note="T7 promoter, forward primer"
     promoter        2087..2105
                     /label=T7 promoter
                     /note="promoter for bacteriophage T7 RNA polymerase"
     promoter        2876..2906
                     /label=lac UV5 promoter
                     /note="E. coli lac promoter with an ""up"" mutation"
     CDS             2960..3619
                     /codon_start=1
                     /gene="cat"
                     /product="chloramphenicol acetyltransferase"
                     /label=CmR
                     /note="confers resistance to chloramphenicol"
                     /translation="MEKKITGYTTVDISQWHRKEHFEAFQSVAQCTYNQTVQLDITAFL
                     KTVKKNKHKFYPAFIHILARLMNAHPEFRMAMKDGELVIWDSVHPCYTVFHEQTETFSS
                     LWSEYHDDFRQFLHIYSQDVACYGENLAYFPKGFIENMFFVSANPWVSFTSFDLNVANM
                     DNFFAPVFTMGKYYTQGDKVLMPLAIQVHHAVCDGFHVGRMLNELQQYCDEWQGGA"
     primer_bind     complement(3026..3045)
                     /label=CAT-R
                     /note="Chloramphenicol resistance gene, reverse primer"
     CDS             3961..4266
                     /codon_start=1
                     /gene="ccdB"
                     /product="CcdB, a bacterial toxin that poisons DNA gyrase"
                     /label=ccdB
                     /note="Plasmids containing the ccdB gene cannot be
                     propagated in standard E. coli strains."
                     /translation="MQFKVYTYKRESRYRLFVDVQSDIIDTPGRRMVIPLASARLLSDK
                     VSRELYPVVHIGDESWRMMTTDMASVPVSVIGEEVADLSHRENDIKNAINLMFWGI"
     primer_bind     4145..4164
                     /label=ccdB-fwd
                     /note="ccdB gene, forward primer"
     CDS             4915..4935
                     /codon_start=1
                     /product="nuclear localization signal of SV40 (simian virus
                     40) large T antigen"
                     /label=SV40 NLS
                     /translation="PKKKRKV"
     CDS             4960..5109
                     /codon_start=1
                     /product="tetrameric repeat of the minimal activation
                     domain of herpes simplex virus VP16 (Beerli et al., 1998)"
                     /label=VP64
                     /translation="DALDDFDLDMLGSDALDDFDLDMLGSDALDDFDLDMLGSDALDDF
                     DLDML"
     CDS             5131..5184
                     /codon_start=1
                     /product="2A peptide from Thosea asigna virus capsid
                     protein"
                     /label=T2A
                     /note="Eukaryotic ribosomes fail to insert a peptide bond
                     between the Gly and Pro residues, yielding separate
                     polypeptides."
                     /translation="EGRGSLLTCGDVEENPGP"
     CDS             5185..5901
                     /codon_start=1
                     /product="the original enhanced GFP (Yang et al., 1996)"
                     /label=EGFP
                     /note="mammalian codon-optimized"
                     /translation="VSKGEELFTGVVPILVELDGDVNGHKFSVSGEGEGDATYGKLTLK
                     FICTTGKLPVPWPTLVTTLTYGVQCFSRYPDHMKQHDFFKSAMPEGYVQERTIFFKDDG
                     NYKTRAEVKFEGDTLVNRIELKGIDFKEDGNILGHKLEYNYNSHNVYIMADKQKNGIKV
                     NFKIRHNIEDGSVQLADHYQQNTPIGDGPVLLPDNHYLSTQSALSKDPNEKRDHMVLLE
                     FVTAAGITLGMDELYK"
     CDS             5185..5898
                     /codon_start=1
                     /product="enhanced GFP"
                     /label=EGFP
                     /translation="VSKGEELFTGVVPILVELDGDVNGHKFSVSGEGEGDATYGKLTLK
                     FICTTGKLPVPWPTLVTTLTYGVQCFSRYPDHMKQHDFFKSAMPEGYVQERTIFFKDDG
                     NYKTRAEVKFEGDTLVNRIELKGIDFKEDGNILGHKLEYNYNSHNVYIMADKQKNGIKV
                     NFKIRHNIEDGSVQLADHYQQNTPIGDGPVLLPDNHYLSTQSALSKDPNEKRDHMVLLE
                     FVTAAGITLGMDELYK"
     primer_bind     complement(5227..5248)
                     /label=EGFP-N
                     /note="EGFP, reverse primer"
     primer_bind     complement(5488..5507)
                     /label=EXFP-R
                     /note="For distinguishing EGFP variants, reverse primer"
     primer_bind     5835..5856
                     /label=EGFP-C
                     /note="EGFP, forward primer"
     primer_bind     complement(5916..5933)
                     /label=BGH-rev
                     /note="Bovine growth hormone terminator, reverse primer.
                     Also called BGH reverse"
     polyA_signal    5922..6033
                     /label=bGH poly(A) signal
                     /note="bovine growth hormone polyadenylation signal"
     primer_bind     complement(6151..6171)
                     /label=pBABE 3'
                     /note="SV40 enhancer, reverse primer for pBABE vectors"
     promoter        6156..6485
                     /label=SV40 promoter
                     /note="SV40 enhancer and early promoter"
     rep_origin      6336..6471
                     /label=SV40 ori
                     /note="SV40 origin of replication"
     primer_bind     6398..6417
                     /label=SV40pro-F
                     /note="SV40 promoter/origin, forward primer"
     CDS             6534..7559
                     /codon_start=1
                     /gene="aph(4)-Ia"
                     /product="aminoglycoside phosphotransferase from E. coli"
                     /label=HygR
                     /note="confers resistance to hygromycin"
                     /translation="MKKPELTATSVEKFLIEKFDSVSDLMQLSEGEESRAFSFDVGGRG
                     YVLRVNSCADGFYKDRYVYRHFASAALPIPEVLDIGEFSESLTYCISRRAQGVTLQDLP
                     ETELPAVLQPVAEAMDAIAAADLSQTSGFGPFGPQGIGQYTTWRDFICAIADPHVYHWQ
                     TVMDDTVSASVAQALDELMLWAEDCPEVRHLVHADFGSNNVLTDNGRITAVIDWSEAMF
                     GDSQYEVANIFFWRPWLACMEQQTRYFERRHPELAGSPRLRAYMLRIGLDQLYQSLVDG
                     NFDDAAWAQGRCDAIVRSGAGTVGRTQIARRSAAVWTDGCVEVLADSGNRRPSTRPRAK
                     E"
     polyA_signal    7689..7810
                     /label=SV40 poly(A) signal
                     /note="SV40 polyadenylation signal"
     primer_bind     complement(7726..7745)
                     /label=SV40pA-R
                     /note="SV40 polyA, reverse primer"
     primer_bind     7780..7799
                     /label=EBV-rev
                     /note="SV40 polyA terminator, reverse primer"
     CDS             complement(7863..8723)
                     /codon_start=1
                     /gene="bla"
                     /product="beta-lactamase"
                     /label=AmpR
                     /note="confers resistance to ampicillin, carbenicillin, and
                     related antibiotics"
                     /translation="MSIQHFRVALIPFFAAFCLPVFAHPETLVKVKDAEDQLGARVGYI
                     ELDLNSGKILESFRPEERFPMMSTFKVLLCGAVLSRIDAGQEQLGRRIHYSQNDLVEYS
                     PVTEKHLTDGMTVRELCSAAITMSDNTAANLLLTTIGGPKELTAFLHNMGDHVTRLDRW
                     EPELNEAIPNDERDTTMPVAMATTLRKLLTGELLTLASRQQLIDWMEADKVAGPLLRSA
                     LPAGWFIADKSGAGERGSRGIIAALGPDGKPSRIVVIYTTGSQATMDERNRQIAEIGAS
                     LIKHW"
     primer_bind     8486..8505
                     /label=Amp-R
                     /note="Ampicillin resistance gene, reverse primer"
     promoter        complement(8724..8815)
                     /gene="bla"
                     /label=AmpR promoter
     primer_bind     8857..8876
                     /label=Kan-R
                     /note="Kanamycin resistance gene, reverse primer"
     primer_bind     8882..8901
                     /label=pENTR-R
                     /note="pENTR vectors, reverse primer"
ORIGIN
        1 ctcatgacca aaatccctta acgtgagtta cgcgcgcgtc gttccactga gcgtcagacc
       61 ccgtagaaaa gatcaaagga tcttcttgag atcctttttt tctgcgcgta atctgctgct
      121 tgcaaacaaa aaaaccaccg ctaccagcgg tggtttgttt gccggatcaa gagctaccaa
      181 ctctttttcc gaaggtaact ggcttcagca gagcgcagat accaaatact gttcttctag
      241 tgtagccgta gttagcccac cacttcaaga actctgtagc accgcctaca tacctcgctc
      301 tgctaatcct gttaccagtg gctgctgcca gtggcgataa gtcgtgtctt accgggttgg
      361 actcaagacg atagttaccg gataaggcgc agcggtcggg ctgaacgggg ggttcgtgca
      421 cacagcccag cttggagcga acgacctaca ccgaactgag atacctacag cgtgagctat
      481 gagaaagcgc cacgcttccc gaagggagaa aggcggacag gtatccggta agcggcaggg
      541 tcggaacagg agagcgcacg agggagcttc cagggggaaa cgcctggtat ctttatagtc
      601 ctgtcgggtt tcgccacctc tgacttgagc gtcgattttt gtgatgctcg tcaggggggc
      661 ggagcctatg gaaaaacgcc agcaacgcgg cctttttacg gttcctggcc ttttgctggc
      721 cttttgctca catgttcttt cctgcgttat cccctgattc tgtggataac cgtattaccg
      781 cctttgagtg agctgatacc gctcgccgca gccgaacgac cgagcgcagc gagtcagtga
      841 gcgaggaagc ggaaggcgag agtagggaac tgccaggcat caaactaagc agaaggcccc
      901 tgacggatgg cctttttgcg tttctacaaa ctctttctgt gttgtaaaac gacggccagt
      961 cttaagctcg ggccccctgg gcggttctga taacgagtaa tcgttaatcc gcaaataacg
     1021 taaaaacccg cttcggcggg tttttttatg gggggagttt agggaaagag catttgtcag
     1081 aatatttaag ggcgcctgtc actttgcttg atatatgaga attatttaac cttataaatg
     1141 agaaaaaagc aacgcacttt aaataagata cgttgctttt tcgattgatg aacacctata
     1201 attaaactat tcatctatta tttatgattt tttgtatata caatatttct agtttgttaa
     1261 agagaattaa gaaaataaat ctcgaaaata ataaagggaa aatcagtttt tgatatcaaa
     1321 attatacatg tcaacgataa tacaaaatat aatacaaact ataagatgtt atcagtattt
     1381 attatcattt agaataaatt ttgtgtcgcc cttaattgtg agcggataac aattacgagc
     1441 ttcatgcaca gtggcgttga cattgattat tgactagtta ttaatagtaa tcaattacgg
     1501 ggtcattagt tcatagccca tatatggagt tccgcgttac ataacttacg gtaaatggcc
     1561 cgcctggctg accgcccaac gacccccgcc cattgacgtc aataatgacg tatgttccca
     1621 tagtaacgcc aatagggact ttccattgac gtcaatgggt ggagtattta cggtaaactg
     1681 cccacttggc agtacatcaa gtgtatcata tgccaagtac gccccctatt gacgtcaatg
     1741 acggtaaatg gcccgcctgg cattatgccc agtacatgac cttatgggac tttcctactt
     1801 ggcagtacat ctacgtatta gtcatcgcta ttaccatggt gatgcggttt tggcagtaca
     1861 tcaatgggcg tggatagcgg tttgactcac ggggatttcc aagtctccac cccattgacg
     1921 tcaatgggag tttgttttgg caccaaaatc aacgggactt tccaaaatgt cgtaacaact
     1981 ccgccccatt gacgcaaatg ggcggtaggc gtgtacggtg ggaggtctat ataagcagag
     2041 ctctctggct aactagagaa cccactgctt actggcttat cgaaattaat acgactcact
     2101 ataggggcgt acggccacca tgtcgcggac ccggctccct tccccacccg cacccagccc
     2161 agcgttttcg gccgactcgt tctcagacct gcttaggcag ttcgacccct cactgtttaa
     2221 cacatcgttg ttcgactccc ttcctccgtt tggggcgcac catacggagg cggccaccgg
     2281 ggagtgggat gaggtgcagt cgggattgag agctgcggat gcaccacccc caaccatgcg
     2341 ggtggccgtc accgctgccc gaccgccgag ggcgaagccc gcaccaaggc ggagggcagc
     2401 gcaaccgtcc gacgcaagcc ccgcagcgca agtagatttg agaactttgg gatattcaca
     2461 gcagcagcag gaaaagatca agcccaaagt gaggtcgaca gtcgcgcagc atcacgaagc
     2521 gctggtgggt catgggttta cacatgccca catcgtagcc ttgtcgcagc accctgcagc
     2581 ccttggcacg gtcgccgtca agtaccagga catgattgcg gcgttgccgg aagccacaca
     2641 tgaggcgatc gtcggtgtgg ggaaacagtg gagcggagcc cgagcgcttg aggccctgtt
     2701 gacggtcgcg ggagagctga gagggcctcc ccttcagctg gacacgggcc agttgctgaa
     2761 gatcgcgaag cggggaggag tcacggcggt cgaggcggtg cacgcgtggc gcaatgcgct
     2821 cacgggagca cccctcaacc tgacagagac cgcggccgca ttaggcaccc caggctttac
     2881 actttatgct tccggctcgt ataatgtgtg gattttgagt taggatccgt cgagattttc
     2941 aggagctaag gaagctaaaa tggagaaaaa aatcactgga tataccaccg ttgatatatc
     3001 ccaatggcat cgtaaagaac attttgaggc atttcagtca gttgctcaat gtacctataa
     3061 ccagaccgtt cagctggata ttacggcctt tttaaagacc gtaaagaaaa ataagcacaa
     3121 gttttatccg gcctttattc acattcttgc ccgcctgatg aatgctcatc cggaattccg
     3181 tatggcaatg aaagacggtg agctggtgat atgggatagt gttcaccctt gttacaccgt
     3241 tttccatgag caaactgaaa cgttttcatc gctctggagt gaataccacg acgatttccg
     3301 gcagtttcta cacatatatt cgcaagatgt ggcgtgttac ggtgaaaacc tggcctattt
     3361 ccctaaaggg tttattgaga atatgttttt cgtctcagcc aatccctggg tgagtttcac
     3421 cagttttgat ttaaacgtgg ccaatatgga caacttcttc gcccccgttt tcaccatggg
     3481 caaatattat acgcaaggcg acaaggtgct gatgccgctg gcgattcagg ttcatcatgc
     3541 cgtttgtgat ggcttccatg tcggcagaat gcttaatgaa ttacaacagt actgcgatga
     3601 gtggcagggc ggggcgtaaa gatctggatc cggcttacta aaagccagat aacagtatgc
     3661 gtatttgcgc gctgattttt gcggtataag aatatatact gatatgtata cccgaagtat
     3721 gtcaaaaaga ggtatgctat gaagcagcgt attacagtga cagttgacag cgacagctat
     3781 cagttgctca aggcatatat gatgtcaata tctccggtct ggtaagcaca accatgcaga
     3841 atgaagcccg tcgtctgcgt gccgaacgct ggaaagcgga aaatcaggaa gggatggctg
     3901 aggtcgcccg gtttattgaa atgaacggct cttttgctga cgagaacagg ggctggtgaa
     3961 atgcagttta aggtttacac ctataaaaga gagagccgtt atcgtctgtt tgtggatgta
     4021 cagagtgata ttattgacac gcccgggcga cggatggtga tccccctggc cagtgcacgt
     4081 ctgctgtcag ataaagtctc ccgtgaactt tacccggtgg tgcatatcgg ggatgaaagc
     4141 tggcgcatga tgaccaccga tatggccagt gtgccggtct ccgttatcgg ggaagaagtg
     4201 gctgatctca gccaccgcga aaatgacatc aaaaacgcca ttaacctgat gttctgggga
     4261 atataaatgt caggctccct tatacacagc cagtctgcag gtcgacggtc tcgactcacg
     4321 cctgagcagg tagtggctat tgcatccaat atcgggggca gacccgcact ggagtcaatc
     4381 gtggcccagc tttcgaggcc ggaccccgcg ctggccgcac tcactaatga tcatcttgta
     4441 gcgctggcct gcctcggcgg acgacccgcc ttggatgcgg tgaagaaggg gctcccgcac
     4501 gcgcctgcat tgattaagcg gaccaacaga aggattcccg agaggacatc acatcgagtg
     4561 gcagatcacg cgcaagtggt ccgcgtgctc ggattcttcc agtgtcactc ccaccccgca
     4621 caagcgttcg atgacgccat gactcaattt ggtatgtcga gacacggact gctgcagctc
     4681 tttcgtagag tcggtgtcac agaactcgag gcccgctcgg gcacactgcc tcccgcctcc
     4741 cagcggtggg acaggattct ccaagcgagc ggtatgaaac gcgcgaagcc ttcacctacg
     4801 tcaactcaga cacctgacca ggcgagcctt catgcgttcg cagactcgct ggagagggat
     4861 ttggacgcgc cctcgcccat gcatgaaggg gaccaaactc gcgcgtcagc tagccccaag
     4921 aagaagagaa aggtggaggc cagcggttcc ggacgggctg acgcattgga cgattttgat
     4981 ctggatatgc tgggaagtga cgccctcgat gattttgacc ttgacatgct tggttcggat
     5041 gcccttgatg actttgacct cgacatgctc ggcagtgacg cccttgatga tttcgacctg
     5101 gacatgctga ttaactctag aggcagtgga gagggcagag gaagtctgct aacatgcggt
     5161 gacgtcgagg agaatcctgg cccagtgagc aagggcgagg agctgttcac cggggtggtg
     5221 cccatcctgg tcgagctgga cggcgacgta aacggccaca agttcagcgt gtccggcgag
     5281 ggcgagggcg atgccaccta cggcaagctg accctgaagt tcatctgcac caccggcaag
     5341 ctgcccgtgc cctggcccac cctcgtgacc accctgacct acggcgtgca gtgcttcagc
     5401 cgctaccccg accacatgaa gcagcacgac ttcttcaagt ccgccatgcc cgaaggctac
     5461 gtccaggagc gcaccatctt cttcaaggac gacggcaact acaagacccg cgccgaggtg
     5521 aagttcgagg gcgacaccct ggtgaaccgc atcgagctga agggcatcga cttcaaggag
     5581 gacggcaaca tcctggggca caagctggag tacaactaca acagccacaa cgtctatatc
     5641 atggccgaca agcagaagaa cggcatcaag gtgaacttca agatccgcca caacatcgag
     5701 gacggcagcg tgcagctcgc cgaccactac cagcagaaca cccccatcgg cgacggcccc
     5761 gtgctgctgc ccgacaacca ctacctgagc acccagtccg ccctgagcaa agaccccaac
     5821 gagaagcgcg atcacatggt cctgctggag ttcgtgaccg ccgccgggat cactctcggc
     5881 atggacgagc tgtacaagta agaattcaaa atcagcctcg actgtgcctt ctagttgcca
     5941 gccatctgtt gtttgcccct cccccgtgcc ttccttgacc ctggaaggtg ccactcccac
     6001 tgtcctttcc taataaaatg aggaaattgc atcacaacac tcaaccctat ctcggtctat
     6061 tcttttgatt tataagggat tttgccgatt tcggcctatt ggttaaaaaa tgagctgatt
     6121 taacaaaaat ttaacgcgaa ttaattctgt ggaatgtgtg tcagttaggg tgtggaaagt
     6181 ccccaggctc cccagcaggc agaagtatgc aaagcatgca tctcaattag tcagcaacca
     6241 ggtgtggaaa gtccccaggc tccccagcag gcagaagtat gcaaagcatg catctcaatt
     6301 agtcagcaac catagtcccg cccctaactc cgcccatccc gcccctaact ccgcccagtt
     6361 ccgcccattc tccgccccat ggctgactaa ttttttttat ttatgcagag gccgaggccg
     6421 cctctgcctc tgagctattc cagaagtagt gaggaggctt ttttggaggc ctaggctttt
     6481 gcaaaaagct cccgggagct tgtatatcca ttttcggatc tgatcagcac gtgatgaaaa
     6541 agcctgaact caccgcgacg tctgtcgaga agtttctgat cgaaaagttc gacagcgtct
     6601 ccgacctgat gcagctctcg gagggcgaag aatctcgtgc tttcagcttc gatgtaggag
     6661 ggcgtggata tgtcctgcgg gtaaatagct gcgccgatgg tttctacaaa gatcgttatg
     6721 tttatcggca ctttgcatcg gccgcgctcc cgattccgga agtgcttgac attggggaat
     6781 tcagcgagag cctgacctat tgcatctccc gccgtgcaca gggtgtcacg ttgcaagacc
     6841 tgcctgaaac cgaactgccc gctgttctgc agccggtcgc ggaggccatg gatgcgatcg
     6901 ctgcggccga tcttagccag acgagcgggt tcggcccatt cggaccgcaa ggaatcggtc
     6961 aatacactac atggcgtgat ttcatatgcg cgattgctga tccccatgtg tatcactggc
     7021 aaactgtgat ggacgacacc gtcagtgcgt ccgtcgcgca ggctctcgat gagctgatgc
     7081 tttgggccga ggactgcccc gaagtccggc acctcgtgca cgcggatttc ggctccaaca
     7141 atgtcctgac ggacaatggc cgcataacag cggtcattga ctggagcgag gcgatgttcg
     7201 gggattccca atacgaggtc gccaacatct tcttctggag gccgtggttg gcttgtatgg
     7261 agcagcagac gcgctacttc gagcggaggc atccggagct tgcaggatcg ccgcggctcc
     7321 gggcgtatat gctccgcatt ggtcttgacc aactctatca gagcttggtt gacggcaatt
     7381 tcgatgatgc agcttgggcg cagggtcgat gcgacgcaat cgtccgatcc ggagccggga
     7441 ctgtcgggcg tacacaaatc gcccgcagaa gcgcggccgt ctggaccgat ggctgtgtag
     7501 aagtactcgc cgatagtgga aaccgacgcc ccagcactcg tccgagggca aaggaatagc
     7561 acgtgctacg agatttcgat tccaccgccg ccttctatga aaggttgggc ttcggaatcg
     7621 ttttccggga cgccggctgg atgatcctcc agcgcgggga tctcatgctg gagttcttcg
     7681 cccaccccaa cttgtttatt gcagcttata atggttacaa ataaagcaat agcatcacaa
     7741 atttcacaaa taaagcattt ttttcactgc attctagttg tggtttgtcc aaactcatca
     7801 atgtatctta tcatgtctgt ataccgtcga cctctagcta gagcttggcg taatcatggt
     7861 cattaccaat gcttaatcag tgaggcacct atctcagcga tctgtctatt tcgttcatcc
     7921 atagttgcct gactccccgt cgtgtagata actacgatac gggagggctt accatctggc
     7981 cccagcgctg cgatgatacc gcgagaacca cgctcaccgg ctccggattt atcagcaata
     8041 aaccagccag ccggaagggc cgagcgcaga agtggtcctg caactttatc cgcctccatc
     8101 cagtctatta attgttgccg ggaagctaga gtaagtagtt cgccagttaa tagtttgcgc
     8161 aacgttgttg ccatcgctac aggcatcgtg gtgtcacgct cgtcgtttgg tatggcttca
     8221 ttcagctccg gttcccaacg atcaaggcga gttacatgat cccccatgtt gtgcaaaaaa
     8281 gcggttagct ccttcggtcc tccgatcgtt gtcagaagta agttggccgc agtgttatca
     8341 ctcatggtta tggcagcact gcataattct cttactgtca tgccatccgt aagatgcttt
     8401 tctgtgactg gtgagtactc aaccaagtca ttctgagaat agtgtatgcg gcgaccgagt
     8461 tgctcttgcc cggcgtcaat acgggataat accgcgccac atagcagaac tttaaaagtg
     8521 ctcatcattg gaaaacgttc ttcggggcga aaactctcaa ggatcttacc gctgttgaga
     8581 tccagttcga tgtaacccac tcgtgcaccc aactgatctt cagcatcttt tactttcacc
     8641 agcgtttctg ggtgagcaaa aacaggaagg caaaatgccg caaaaaaggg aataagggcg
     8701 acacggaaat gttgaatact catattcttc ctttttcaat attattgaag catttatcag
     8761 ggttattgtc tcatgagcgg atacatattt gaatgtattt agaaaaataa acaaataggg
     8821 gtcagtgtta caaccaatta accaattctg aacattatcg cgagcccatt tatacctgaa
     8881 tatggctcat aacacccctt g
//
