>Addgene plasmid #32187 | pTALETF_v2 (NI) | addgene partial sequence | sequence record 61820 | EGFP-N 5'-CGTCGCCGTCCAGCTCGACCAG-3'
GAACAGCTCCTCGCCCTTGCTCACTGGGCCAGGATTCTCCTCGACGTCACCGCATGTTAGCAGACTTCCT
CTGCCCTCTCCACTGCCTCTAGAGTTAATCAGCATGTCCAGGTCGAAATCATCAAGGGCGTCACTGCCGA
GCATGTCGAGGTCAAAGTCATCAAGGGCATCCGAACCAAGCATGTCAAGGTCAAAATCATCGAGGGCGTC
ACTTCCCAGCATATCCAGATCAAAATCGTCCAATGCGTCAGCCCGTCCGGAACCGCTGGCCTCCACCTTT
CTCTTCTTCTTGGGGCTAGCTGACGCGCGAGTTTGGTCCCCTTCATGCATGGGCGAGGGCGCGTCCAAAT
CCCTCTCCAGCGAGTCTGCGAACGCATGAAGGCTCGCCTGGTCAGGTGTCTGAGTTGACGTAGGTGAAGG
CTTCGCGCGTTTCATACCGCTCGCTTGGAGAATCCTGTCCCACCGCTGGGAGGCGGGAGGCAGTGTGCCC
GAGCGGGCCTCGAGTTCTGTGACACCGACTCTACGAAAGAGCTGCAGCAGTCCGTGTCTCGACATACCAA
ATTGAGTCATGGCGTCATCGAACGCTTGTGCGGGGTGGGAGTGACACTGGAAGAATCCGAGCACGCGGAC
CACTTGCGCGTGATCTGCCACTCGATGTGATGTCCTCTCGGGAATCCTTCTGTTGGTCCGCTTAATCAAT
GCAGGCGCGTGCGGGAGCCCCTTCTTCACCGCATCCAAGGCGGGTCGTCCGCCGAGGCAGGCCAGCGCTA
CAAGATGATCATTAGTGAGTGCGGCCAGCGCGGGGTCCGGCCTCGAAAGCTGGGCCACGATTGACTCCAG
TGCGGGTCTGCCCCCGATATTGGATGCAATAGCCACTACCTGCTCAGGCGTGAGTCGAGACCGTCGACCT
GCAGACTGGCTGTGTATAA
