>Addgene plasmid #32187 | pTALETF_v2 (NI) | addgene partial sequence | sequence record 61823 | ccdB-Fwd 5'-GCATGATGACCACCGATATG-3'
TTATCGGGGAAGAAGTGGCTGATCTCAGCCACCGCGAAAATGACATCAAAAACGCCATTAACCTGATGTT
CTGGGGAATATAAATGTCAGGCTCCCTTATACACAGCCAGTCTGCAGGTCGACGGTCTCGACTCACGCCT
GAGCAGGTAGTGGCTATTGCATCCAATATCGGGGGCAGACCCGCACTGGAGTCAATCGTGGCCCAGCTTT
CGAGGCCGGACCCCGCGCTGGCCGCACTCACTAATGATCATCTTGTAGCGCTGGCCTGCCTCGGCGGACG
ACCCGCCTTGGATGCGGTGAAGAAGGGGCTCCCGCACGCGCCTGCATTGATTAAGCGGACCAACAGAAGG
ATTCCCGAGAGGACATCACATCGAGTGGCAGATCACGCGCAAGTGGTCCGCGTGCTCGGATTCTTCCAGT
GTCACTCCCACCCCGCACAAGCGTTCGATGACGCCATGACTCAATTTGGTATGTCGAGACACGGACTGCT
GCAGCTCTTTCGTAGAGTCGGTGTCACAGAACTCGAGGCCCGCTCGGGCACACTGCCTCCCGCCTCCCAG
CGGTGGGACAGGATTCTCCAAGCGAGCGGTATGAAACGCGCGAAGCCTTCACCTACGTCAACTCAGACAC
CTGACCAGGCGAGCCTTCATGCGTTCGCAGACTCGCTGGAGAGGGATTTGGACGCGCCCTCGCCCATGCA
TGAAGGGGACCAAACTCGCGCGTCAGCTAGCCCCAAGAAGAAGAGAAAGGTGGAGGCCAGCGGTTCCGGA
CGGGCTGACGCATTGGACGATTTTGATCTGGATATGCTGGGAAGTGACGCCCTCGATGATTTTGACCTTG
ACATGCTTGGTTCGGATGCCCTTGATGACTTTGACCTCGACATGCTCGGCAGTGACGCCCTTGATGATTT
CGACCTGGA
