>Addgene plasmid #32187 | pTALETF_v2 (NI) | addgene partial sequence | sequence record 63495 | CMV-F 5'-CGCAAATGGGCGGTAGGCGTG-3'
CTATATAAGCAGAGCTCTCTGGCTAACTAGAGAACCCACTGCTTACTGGCTTATCGAAATTAATACGACT
CACTATAGGGGCGTACGGCCACCATGTCGCGGACCCGGCTCCCTTCCCCACCCGCACCCAGCCCAGCGTT
TTCGGCCGACTCGTTCTCAGACCTGCTTAGGCAGTTCGACCCCTCACTGTTTAACACATCGTTGTTCGAC
TCCCTTCCTCCGTTTGGGGCGCACCATACGGAGGCGGCCACCGGGGAGTGGGATGAGGTGCAGTCGGGAT
TGAGAGCTGCGGATGCACCACCCCCAACCATGCGGGTGGCCGTCACCGCTGCCCGACCGCCGAGGGCGAA
GCCCGCACCAAGGCGGAGGGCAGCGCAACCGTCCGACGCAAGCCCCGCAGCGCAAGTAGATTTGAGAACT
TTGGGATATTCACAGCAGCAGCAGGAAAAGATCAAGCCCAAAGTGAGGTCGACAGTCGCGCAGCATCACG
AAGCGCTGGTGGGTCATGGGTTTACACATGCCCACATCGTAGCCTTGTCGCAGCACCCTGCAGCCCTTGG
CACGGTCGCCGTCAAGTACCAGGACATGATTGCGGCGTTGCCGGAAGCCACACATGAGGCGATCGTCGGT
GTGGGGAAACAGTGGAGCGGAGCCCGAGCGCTTGAGGCCCTGTTGACGGTCGCGGGAGAGCTGAGAGGGC
CTCCCCTTCAGCTGGACACGGGCCAGTTGCTGAAGATCGCGAAGCGGGGAGGAGTCACGGCGGTCGAGGC
GGTGCACGCGTGGCGCAATGCGCTCACGGGAGCACCCCTCAACCTGACAGAGACCGCGGCCGCATTAGGC
ACCCCAGGCTTTACACTTTATGCTTCCGGCTCGTATAATGTGTGGATTTTGAGTTAGGATCCGTCGAGAT
TTTCAGGAGCTAAGGAAGCTAAAATGGAGAAAAAAATCACTGGATATACCACCGTTGATATATCCCAATG
GCATCGTAAAGAACATTTTGAGGCATTTCAGTCAGTTGC
